Addgene plasmid #110421: tet-pLKO.puro_shGFP
Purpose: shGFP control, silence GFP gene, doxycycline inducible, puromycin selection
Depositing lab: Sandra Martha Gomes Dias. Depositing organization: Centro Nacional de Pesquisa em Energia e Materiais (CNPEM).
Backbone
  Vector backbone: Tet-pLKO-puro
  Backbone manufacturer: #21915
  Backbone size w/o insert (bp): 10633
  Total vector size (bp): 8816
  Vector type: Mammalian Expression, Lentiviral, RNAi
  Selectable markers: Puromycin
Growth in bacteria
  Bacterial resistance: Ampicillin, 100 μg/mL
  Growth temperature: 37°C
  Growth strain: NEB Stable
  Copy number: High Copy
Gene/Insert
  Gene/Insert name: GFP
  gRNA/shRNA sequence: CAAGCTGACCCTGAAGTTCAT
  Species: H. sapiens (human)
  Promoter: H1/TO (RNA PolIII)
  Cloning method: Restriction Enzyme; 5′ cloning site AgeI (destroyed during cloning); 3′ cloning site EcoRI (not destroyed)
  Sequencing primers: 5′ GACAGAGACAGATCCATTCG
Terms and licenses: Academic/Nonprofit Terms; Industry Terms: Not Available to Industry
Depositor comments: See Addgene's pLKO family protocol http://www.addgene.org/plko on how to use the pLKO family vectors. Plasmid grows more slowly than standard plasmids.
How to cite: tet-pLKO.puro_shGFP was a gift from Sandra Martha Gomes Dias (Addgene plasmid # 110421 ; http://n2t.net/addgene:110421 ; RRID:Addgene_110421)
