[The description below was written by a language model from this plasmid's Addgene catalogue record and pLannotate feature annotations shown in this document.]
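Description:
tet-pLKO.puro_shGFP is a third-generation-style, self-inactivating HIV-1 lentiviral RNAi vector built on the Tet-pLKO-puro backbone, carrying a doxycycline-inducible short hairpin RNA directed against GFP. In bacteria it is maintained through a high-copy ColE1/pUC-type origin with ampicillin resistance (β-lactamase); an f1 origin, an SV40 origin and remnants of lac/lacZα cloning sequences are also present in the backbone. The viral portion comprises an RSV promoter fused to a truncated 5' LTR, the Ψ packaging signal with a gag fragment, the Rev response element, the cPPT/CTS and a ΔU3 3' LTR followed by an SV40 polyadenylation signal. These elements allow the genome to be packaged when helper functions are supplied in trans and then integrated without reconstituting an active viral promoter.

The hairpin was cloned between AgeI (destroyed) and EcoRI downstream of the H1/TO Pol III promoter, a human H1 variant containing tet operator sites. The annotation software picks up the two arms of the hairpin as short opposing fragments of a GFP-family coding sequence. The final size of 8,816 bp is smaller than the listed 10,633 bp backbone, which suggests that cloning removed a stuffer segment, although the record does not say so. A second cassette uses the human PGK promoter with a rabbit β-globin intron to express TetR, linked through an EMCV IRES to puromycin N-acetyltransferase. TetR represses the H1/TO promoter until doxycycline releases it, so a single vector provides both regulated knockdown and puromycin selection of transduced mammalian cells. The depositor describes it as an shGFP control. The catalogue lists the insert species as human, although the target is GFP itself.
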