Features (pLannotate 1.2.2; 31 found; start..end, strand, type, name):
      1..227     +  promoter       RSV promoter: Rous sarcoma virus enhancer/promoter
    228..408     +  LTR            5' LTR (truncated): truncated 5' long terminal repeat (LTR) from HIV-1
    455..580     +  misc_feature   HIV-1 Ψ: packaging signal of human immunodeficiency virus type 1
    564..927     +  CDS            HIV-1 gag (fragment): gag protein from human immunodeficiency virus 1; gag
   1073..1306    +  misc_feature   RRE: The Rev response element (RRE) of HIV-1 allows for Rev-dependent mRNA export from the nucleus to the cytoplasm.
   1683..1783    +  CDS            Rev (fragment): human immunodeficiency virus 1 (HIV-1) Rev protein; rev; enhances nuclear export of unspliced and incompletely spliced viral mRNAs
   1824..1918    +  promoter       H1-2O2 promoter: doxycycline-inducible variant of the human H1 RNA promoter (Henriksen et al., 2007)
   1922..1947    +  CDS            rsEGFP2 (fragment): reversibly and rapidly switchable enhanced green fluorescent protein (Grotjohann et al., 2012) mammalian codon-optimized
   1950..1972    -  CDS            rsEGFP2 (fragment): reversibly and rapidly switchable enhanced green fluorescent protein (Grotjohann et al., 2012) mammalian codon-optimized
   2019..2136    +  misc_feature   cPPT/CTS: central polypurine tract and central termination sequence of HIV-1
   2185..2695    +  promoter       hPGK promoter: human phosphoglycerate kinase 1 promoter
   2704..3276    +  intron         β-globin intron: intron from rabbit β-globin gene
   3331..3349    +  promoter       T7 promoter: promoter for bacteriophage T7 RNA polymerase
   3360..3980    +  CDS            tetR: TETR2_ECOLX - Experimental evidence at protein level: Swiss-Prot protein existence level 1. TetR is the repressor of the tetracycline resistance element; its N-terminal region forms a helix-turn-helix structure and binds DNA. Binding of tetracycline to TetR reduces the repressor affinity for the tetracycline resistance gene (tetA) promoter operator sites. From Escherichia coli.
   4126..4588    +  misc_feature   IRES: internal ribosome entry site (IRES) of the encephalomyocarditis virus (EMCV)
   4608..5207    +  CDS            PuroR: puromycin N-acetyltransferase; pac from Streptomyces alboniger; confers resistance to puromycin
   5250..5333    +  CDS            nef (fragment): NEF_HV1Z2 - Experimental evidence at protein level: Swiss-Prot protein existence level 1. Extracellular Nef protein targets CD4(+) T-lymphocytes for apoptosis by interacting with CXCR4 surface receptors. From Human immunodeficiency virus type 1 group M subtype D (isolate Z2/CDC-Z34) (HIV-1).
   5335..5568    +  LTR            3' LTR (ΔU3): self-inactivating 3' long terminal repeat (LTR) from HIV-1
   5640..5761    +  polyA_signal   SV40 poly(A) signal: SV40 polyadenylation signal
   5801..5936    +  rep_origin     SV40 ori: SV40 origin of replication
   5957..5975    -  promoter       T7 promoter: promoter for bacteriophage T7 RNA polymerase
   5983..6138    +  CDS            lacZα (fragment): LacZα fragment of β-galactosidase; lacZ fragment
   6143..6571    +  rep_origin     f1 ori (sequence partly withheld): f1 bacteriophage origin of replication; arrow indicates direction of (+) strand synthesis
   6624..6728    +  promoter       AmpR promoter: bla
   6729..7589    +  CDS            AmpR: β-lactamase; bla; confers resistance to ampicillin, carbenicillin, and related antibiotics
   7760..8348    +  rep_origin     ori: high-copy-number ColE1/pMB1/pBR322/pUC origin of replication
   8531..8623    +  CDS            lacI (fragment): lac repressor; lacI; The lac repressor binds to the lac operator to inhibit transcription in E. coli. This inhibition can be relieved by adding lactose or isopropyl-β-D-thiogalactopyranoside (IPTG).
   8636..8657    +  protein_bind   CAP binding site: CAP binding activates transcription in the presence of cAMP. E. coli catabolite activator protein
   8672..8702    +  promoter       lac promoter: promoter for the E. coli lac operon
   8710..8726    +  protein_bind   lac operator: The lac repressor binds to the lac operator to inhibit transcription in E. coli. This inhibition can be relieved by adding lactose or isopropyl-β-D-thiogalactopyranoside (IPTG). lac repressor encoded by lacI
   8771..8789    +  promoter       T3 promoter: promoter for bacteriophage T3 RNA polymerase
>Addgene plasmid #110421 | tet-pLKO.puro_shGFP | addgene full sequence | sequence record 213312 | Addgene NGS Result
TGTAGTCTTATGCAATACTCTTGTAGTCTTGCAACATGGTAACGATGAGTTAGCAACATGCCTTACAAGG
AGAGAAAAAGCACCGTGCATGCCGATTGGTGGAAGTAAGGTGGTACGATCGTGCCTTATTAGGAAGGCAA
CAGACGGGTCTGACATGGATTGGACGAACCACTGAATTGCCGCATTGCAGAGATATTGTATTTAAGTGCC
TAGCTCGATACATAAACGGGTCTCTCTGGTTAGACCAGATCTGAGCCTGGGAGCTCTCTGGCTAACTAGG
GAACCCACTGCTTAAGCCTCAATAAAGCTTGCCTTGAGTGCTTCAAGTAGTGTGTGCCCGTCTGTTGTGT
GACTCTGGTAACTAGAGATCCCTCAGACCCTTTTAGTCAGTGTGGAAAATCTCTAGCAGTGGCGCCCGAA
CAGGGACTTGAAAGCGAAAGGGAAACCAGAGGAGCTCTCTCGACGCAGGACTCGGCTTGCTGAAGCGCGC
ACGGCAAGAGGCGAGGGGCGGCGACTGGTGAGTACGCCAAAAATTTTGACTAGCGGAGGCTAGAAGGAGA
GAGATGGGTGCGAGAGCGTCAGTATTAAGCGGGGGAGAATTAGATCGCGATGGGAAAAAATTCGGTTAAG
GCCAGGGGGAAAGAAAAAATATAAATTAAAACATATAGTATGGGCAAGCAGGGAGCTAGAACGATTCGCA
GTTAATCCTGGCCTGTTAGAAACATCAGAAGGCTGTAGACAAATACTGGGACAGCTACAACCATCCCTTC
AGACAGGATCAGAAGAACTTAGATCATTATATAATACAGTAGCAACCCTCTATTGTGTGCATCAAAGGAT
AGAGATAAAAGACACCAAGGAAGCTTTAGACAAGATAGAGGAAGAGCAAAACAAAAGTAAGACCACCGCA
CAGCAAGCGGCCGCTGATCTTCAGACCTGGAGGAGGAGATATGAGGGACAATTGGAGAAGTGAATTATAT
AAATATAAAGTAGTAAAAATTGAACCATTAGGAGTAGCACCCACCAAGGCAAAGAGAAGAGTGGTGCAGA
GAGAAAAAAGAGCAGTGGGAATAGGAGCTTTGTTCCTTGGGTTCTTGGGAGCAGCAGGAAGCACTATGGG
CGCAGCGTCAATGACGCTGACGGTACAGGCCAGACAATTATTGTCTGGTATAGTGCAGCAGCAGAACAAT
TTGCTGAGGGCTATTGAGGCGCAACAGCATCTGTTGCAACTCACAGTCTGGGGCATCAAGCAGCTCCAGG
CAAGAATCCTGGCTGTGGAAAGATACCTAAAGGATCAACAGCTCCTGGGGATTTGGGGTTGCTCTGGAAA
ACTCATTTGCACCACTGCTGTGCCTTGGAATGCTAGTTGGAGTAATAAATCTCTGGAACAGATTTGGAAT
CACACGACCTGGATGGAGTGGGACAGAGAAATTAACAATTACACAAGCTTAATACACTCCTTAATTGAAG
AATCGCAAAACCAGCAAGAAAAGAATGAACAAGAATTATTGGAATTAGATAAATGGGCAAGTTTGTGGAA
TTGGTTTAACATAACAAATTGGCTGTGGTATATAAAATTATTCATAATGATAGTAGGAGGCTTGGTAGGT
TTAAGAATAGTTTTTGCTGTACTTTCTATAGTGAATAGAGTTAGGCAGGGATATTCACCATTATCGTTTC
AGACCCACCTCCCAACCCCGAGGGGACCCGACAGGCCCGAAGGAATAGAAGAAGAAGGTGGAGAGAGAGA
CAGAGACAGATCCATTCGATTAGTGAACGGATCTCGACGGTATCGATCACGAGACTAGCCTCGAGCGGCC
GCAATATTTGCATGTCGCTATGTGTTCTGGGAAATCACCATAAACGTGAAATCCCTATCAGTGATAGAGA
CTTATAAGTTCCCTATCAGTGATAGAGACACCGGCAAGCTGACCCTGAAGTTCATCTCGAGATGAACTTC
AGGGTCAGCTTGTTTTTGAATTCTCGACCTCGAGACAAATGGCAGTATTCATCCACAATTTTAAAAGAAA
AGGGGGGATTGGGGGGTACAGTGCAGGGGAAAGAATAGTAGACATAATAGCAACAGACATACAAACTAAA
GAATTACAAAAACAAATTACAAAAATTCAAAATTTTCGGGTTTATTACAGGGACAGCAGAGATCCACTTT
GGCCGCGGCTCGAGGGGGTTGGGGTTGCGCCTTTTCCAAGGCAGCCCTGGGTTTGCGCAGGGACGCGGCT
GCTCTGGGCGTGGTTCCGGGAAACGCAGCGGCGCCGACCCTGGGTCTCGCACATTCTTCACGTCCGTTCG
CAGCGTCACCCGGATCTTCGCCGCTACCCTTGTGGGCCCCCCGGCGACGCTTCCTGCTCCGCCCCTAAGT
CGGGAAGGTTCCTTGCGGTTCGCGGCGTGCCGGACGTGACAAACGGAAGCCGCACGTCTCACTAGTACCC
TCGCAGACGGACAGCGCCAGGGAGCAATGGCAGCGCGCCGACCGCGATGGGCTGTGGCCAATAGCGGCTG
CTCAGCAGGGCGCGCCGAGAGCAGCGGCCGGGAAGGGGCGGTGCGGGAGGCGGGGTGTGGGGCGGTAGTG
TGGGCCCTGTTCCTGCCCGCGCGGTGTTCCGCATTCTGCAAGCCTCCGGAGCGCACGTCGGCAGTCGGCT
CCCTCGTTGACCGAATCACCGACCTCTCTCCCCAGGGGGATCTGTGAGTTTGGGGACCCTTGATTGTTCT
TTCTTTTTCGCTATTGTAAAATTCATGTTATATGGAGGGGGCAAAGTTTTCAGGGTGTTGTTTAGAATGG
GAAGATGTCCCTTGTATCACCATGGACCCTCATGATAATTTTGTTTCTTTCACTTTCTACTCTGTTGACA
ACCATTGTCTCCTCTTATTTTCTTTTCATTTTCTGTAACTTTTTCGTTAAACTTTAGCTTGCATTTGTAA
CGAATTTTTAAATTCACTTTTGTTTATTTGTCAGATTGTAAGTACTTTCTCTAATCACTTTTTTTTCAAG
GCAATCAGGGTATATTATATTGTACTTCAGCACAGTTTTAGAGAACAATTGTTATAATTAAATGATAAGG
TAGAATATTTCTGCATATAAATTCTGGCTGGCGTGGAAATATTCTTATTGGTAGAAACAACTACATCCTG
GTCATCATCCTGCCTTTCTCTTTATGGTTACAATGATATACACTGTTTGAGATGAGGATAAAATACTCTG
AGTCCAAACCGGGCCCCTCTGCTAACCATGTTCATGCCTTCTTCTTTTTCCTACAGCTCCTGGGCAACGT
GCTGGTTATTGTGCTGTCTCATCATTTTGGCAAAGAATTGTAATACGACTCACTATAGGGCGAATTGATA
TGTCTAGATTAGATAAAAGTAAAGTGATTAACAGCGCATTAGAGCTGCTTAATGAGGTCGGAATCGAAGG
TTTAACAACCCGTAAACTCGCCCAGAAGCTAGGTGTAGAGCAGCCTACATTGTATTGGCATGTAAAAAAT
AAGCGGGCTTTGCTCGACGCCTTAGCCATTGAGATGTTAGATAGGCACCATACTCACTTTTGCCCTTTAG
AAGGGGAAAGCTGGCAAGATTTTTTACGTAATAACGCTAAAAGTTTTAGATGTGCTTTACTAAGTCATCG
CGATGGAGCAAAAGTACATTTAGGTACACGGCCTACAGAAAAACAGTATGAAACTCTCGAAAATCAATTA
GCCTTTTTATGCCAACAAGGTTTTTCACTAGAGAATGCATTATATGCACTCAGCGCTGTGGGGCATTTTA
CTTTAGGTTGCGTATTGGAAGATCAAGAGCATCAAGTCGCTAAAGAAGAAAGGGAAACACCTACTACTGA
TAGTATGCCGCCATTATTACGACAAGCTATCGAATTATTTGATCACCAAGGTGCAGAGCCAGCCTTCTTA
TTCGGCCTTGAATTGATCATATGCGGATTAGAAAAACAACTTAAATGTGAAAGTGGGTCCGCGTACAGCG
GCTCCCGGGAGTTCTAGGGATCTGCCCCTCTCCCTCCCCCCCCCCTAACGTTACTGGCCGAAGCCGCTTG
GAATAAGGCCGGTGTGCGTTTGTCTATATGTTATTTTCCACCATATTGCCGTCTTTTGGCAATGTGAGGG
CCCGGAAACCTGGCCCTGTCTTCTTGACGAGCATTCCTAGGGGTCTTTCCCCTCTCGCCAAAGGAATGCA
AGGTCTGTTGAATGTCGTGAAGGAAGCAGTTCCTCTGGAAGCTTCTTGAAGACAAACAACGTCTGTAGCG
ACCCTTTGCAGGCAGCGGAACCCCCCACCTGGCGACAGGTGCCTCTGCGGCCAAAAGCCACGTGTATAAG
ATACACCTGCAAAGGCGGCACAACCCCAGTGCCACGTTGTGAGTTGGATAGTTGTGGAAAGAGTCAAATG
GCTCTCCTCAAGCGTATTCAACAAGGGGCTGAAGGATGCCCAGAAGGTACCCCATTGTATGGGATCTGAT
CTGGGGCCTCGGTGCACATGCTTTACATGTGTTTAGTCGAGGTTAAAAAAACGTCTAGGCCCCCCGAACC
ACGGGGACGTGGTTTTCCTTTGAAAAACACGATGATAAGGATCCACCGGAGCTTACCATGACCGAGTACA
AGCCCACGGTGCGCCTCGCCACCCGCGACGACGTCCCCAGGGCCGTACGCACCCTCGCCGCCGCGTTCGC
CGACTACCCCGCCACGCGCCACACCGTCGATCCGGACCGCCACATCGAGCGGGTCACCGAGCTGCAAGAA
CTCTTCCTCACGCGCGTCGGGCTCGACATCGGCAAGGTGTGGGTCGCGGACGACGGCGCCGCGGTGGCGG
TCTGGACCACGCCGGAGAGCGTCGAAGCGGGGGCGGTGTTCGCCGAGATCGGCCCGCGCATGGCCGAGTT
GAGCGGTTCCCGGCTGGCCGCGCAGCAACAGATGGAAGGCCTCCTGGCGCCGCACCGGCCCAAGGAGCCC
GCGTGGTTCCTGGCCACCGTCGGCGTCTCGCCCGACCACCAGGGCAAGGGTCTGGGCAGCGCCGTCGTGC
TCCCCGGAGTGGAGGCGGCCGAGCGCGCCGGGGTGCCCGCCTTCCTGGAGACCTCCGCGCCCCGCAACCT
CCCCTTCTACGAGCGGCTCGGCTTCACCGTCACCGCCGACGTCGAGGTGCCCGAAGGACCGCGCACCTGG
TGCATGACCCGCAAGCCCGGTGCCTGACGCCCGCCCCACGACCCGCAGCGCCCGACCGAAAGGAGCGCAC
GACCCCATGCATCGGTACCTTTAAGACCAATGACTTACAAGGCAGCTGTAGATCTTAGCCACTTTTTAAA
AGAAAAGGGGGGACTGGAAGGGCTAATTCACTCCCAACGAAGACAAGATCTGCTTTTTGCTTGTACTGGG
TCTCTCTGGTTAGACCAGATCTGAGCCTGGGAGCTCTCTGGCTAACTAGGGAACCCACTGCTTAAGCCTC
AATAAAGCTTGCCTTGAGTGCTTCAAGTAGTGTGTGCCCGTCTGTTGTGTGACTCTGGTAACTAGAGATC
CCTCAGACCCTTTTAGTCAGTGTGGAAAATCTCTAGCAGTAGTAGTTCATGTCATCTTATTATTCAGTAT
TTATAACTTGCAAAGAAATGAATATCAGAGAGTGAGAGGAACTTGTTTATTGCAGCTTATAATGGTTACA
AATAAAGCAATAGCATCACAAATTTCACAAATAAAGCATTTTTTTCACTGCATTCTAGTTGTGGTTTGTC
CAAACTCATCAATGTATCTTATCATGTCTGGCTCTAGCTATCCCGCCCCTAACTCCGCCCATCCCGCCCC
TAACTCCGCCCAGTTCCGCCCATTCTCCGCCCCATGGCTGACTAATTTTTTTTATTTATGCAGAGGCCGA
GGCCGCCTCGGCCTCTGAGCTATTCCAGAAGTAGTGAGGAGGCTTTTTTGGAGGCCTAGGGACGTACCCA
ATTCGCCCTATAGTGAGTCGTATTACGCGCGCTCACTGGCCGTCGTTTTACAACGTCGTGACTGGGAAAA
CCCTGGCGTTACCCAACTTAATCGCCTTGCAGCACATCCCCCTTTCGCCAGCTGGCGTAATAGCGAAGAG
GCCCGCACCGATCGCCCTTCCCAACAGTTGCGCAGCCTGAATGGCGAATGGG
[124 nt withheld, positions 6143-6266]
C
[91 nt withheld, positions 6268-6358]
A
[49 nt withheld, positions 6360-6408]
CCTTTGACGTTGGAGTCCACGTTCTTT
[37 nt withheld, positions 6436-6472]
ACCCTATCTCGGTCTATTCTTTTGATTTATAAGGGATTTTGCCGATTTCGGCCTATTGGTTAAAAAATGA
GCTGATTTAACAAAAATTTAACGCGAATTTTAACAAAATATTAACGCTTACAATTTAGGTGGCACTTTTC
GGGGAAATGTGCGCGGAACCCCTATTTGTTTATTTTTCTAAATACATTCAAATATGTATCCGCTCATGAG
ACAATAACCCTGATAAATGCTTCAATAATATTGAAAAAGGAAGAGTATGAGTATTCAACATTTCCGTGTC
GCCCTTATTCCCTTTTTTGCGGCATTTTGCCTTCCTGTTTTTGCTCACCCAGAAACGCTGGTGAAAGTAA
AAGATGCTGAAGATCAGTTGGGTGCACGAGTGGGTTACATCGAACTGGATCTCAACAGCGGTAAGATCCT
TGAGAGTTTTCGCCCCGAAGAACGTTTTCCAATGATGAGCACTTTTAAAGTTCTGCTATGTGGCGCGGTA
TTATCCCGTATTGACGCCGGGCAAGAGCAACTCGGTCGCCGCATACACTATTCTCAGAATGACTTGGTTG
AGTACTCACCAGTCACAGAAAAGCATCTTACGGATGGCATGACAGTAAGAGAATTATGCAGTGCTGCCAT
AACCATGAGTGATAACACTGCGGCCAACTTACTTCTGACAACGATCGGAGGACCGAAGGAGCTAACCGCT
TTTTTGCACAACATGGGGGATCATGTAACTCGCCTTGATCGTTGGGAACCGGAGCTGAATGAAGCCATAC
CAAACGACGAGCGTGACACCACGATGCCTGTAGCAATGGCAACAACGTTGCGCAAACTATTAACTGGCGA
ACTACTTACTCTAGCTTCCCGGCAACAATTAATAGACTGGATGGAGGCGGATAAAGTTGCAGGACCACTT
CTGCGCTCGGCCCTTCCGGCTGGCTGGTTTATTGCTGATAAATCTGGAGCCGGTGAGCGTGGGTCTCGCG
GTATCATTGCAGCACTGGGGCCAGATGGTAAGCCCTCCCGTATCGTAGTTATCTACACGACGGGGAGTCA
GGCAACTATGGATGAACGAAATAGACAGATCGCTGAGATAGGTGCCTCACTGATTAAGCATTGGTAACTG
TCAGACCAAGTTTACTCATATATACTTTAGATTGATTTAAAACTTCATTTTTAATTTAAAAGGATCTAGG
TGAAGATCCTTTTTGATAATCTCATGACCAAAATCCCTTAACGTGAGTTTTCGTTCCACTGAGCGTCAGA
CCCCGTAGAAAAGATCAAAGGATCTTCTTGAGATCCTTTTTTTCTGCGCGTAATCTGCTGCTTGCAAACA
AAAAAACCACCGCTACCAGCGGTGGTTTGTTTGCCGGATCAAGAGCTACCAACTCTTTTTCCGAAGGTAA
CTGGCTTCAGCAGAGCGCAGATACCAAATACTGTTCTTCTAGTGTAGCCGTAGTTAGGCCACCACTTCAA
GAACTCTGTAGCACCGCCTACATACCTCGCTCTGCTAATCCTGTTACCAGTGGCTGCTGCCAGTGGCGAT
AAGTCGTGTCTTACCGGGTTGGACTCAAGACGATAGTTACCGGATAAGGCGCAGCGGTCGGGCTGAACGG
GGGGTTCGTGCACACAGCCCAGCTTGGAGCGAACGACCTACACCGAACTGAGATACCTACAGCGTGAGCT
ATGAGAAAGCGCCACGCTTCCCGAAGGGAGAAAGGCGGACAGGTATCCGGTAAGCGGCAGGGTCGGAACA
GGAGAGCGCACGAGGGAGCTTCCAGGGGGAAACGCCTGGTATCTTTATAGTCCTGTCGGGTTTCGCCACC
TCTGACTTGAGCGTCGATTTTTGTGATGCTCGTCAGGGGGGCGGAGCCTATGGAAAAACGCCAGCAACGC
GGCCTTTTTACGGTTCCTGGCCTTTTGCTGGCCTTTTGCTCACATGTTCTTTCCTGCGTTATCCCCTGAT
TCTGTGGATAACCGTATTACCGCCTTTGAGTGAGCTGATACCGCTCGCCGCAGCCGAACGACCGAGCGCA
GCGAGTCAGTGAGCGAGGAAGCGGAAGAGCGCCCAATACGCAAACCGCCTCTCCCCGCGCGTTGGCCGAT
TCATTAATGCAGCTGGCACGACAGGTTTCCCGACTGGAAAGCGGGCAGTGAGCGCAACGCAATTAATGTG
AGTTAGCTCACTCATTAGGCACCCCAGGCTTTACACTTTATGCTTCCGGCTCGTATGTTGTGTGGAATTG
TGAGCGGATAACAATTTCACACAGGAAACAGCTATGACCATGATTACGCCAAGCGCGCAATTAACCCTCA
CTAAAGGGAACAAAAGCTGGAGCTGCAAGCTTAA
